Addgene plasmid #71667: pdCas9-DNMT3A-PuroR
Purpose: Expression of human codon-optimized dCas9-DNMT3A fusion with T2A-PuroR for targeted DNA methylation in mammalian cells; cloning backbone for sgRNA
Depositing lab: Vlatka Zoldos. Depositing organization: University of Zagreb, Faculty of Science. Publication: Repurposing the CRISPR-Cas9 system for targeted DNA methylation. Vojta A, Dobrinic P, Tadic V, Bockor L, Korac P, Julg B, Klasic M, Zoldos V. Nucleic Acids Res. 2016 Mar 11. pii: gkw159. 10.1093/nar/gkw159 PubMed 26969735.
Backbone
  Vector backbone: PX462
  Backbone size w/o insert (bp): 4246
  Total vector size (bp): 10152
  Vector type: Mammalian Expression, CRISPR
Growth in bacteria
  Bacterial resistance: Ampicillin, 100 μg/mL
  Growth temperature: 37°C
  Growth strain: DH5alpha
  Copy number: Unknown
Gene/Insert
  Gene/Insert name: S. pyogenes dCas9 fused with the catalytic domain of human DNMT3A (amino acids P602-V912) and T2A-PuroR (alt names: dCas9-DNMT3A-PuroR; SpdCas9-DNMT3A-T2A-PuroR; dCas9-DNMT3A)
  Species: H. sapiens (human), Synthetic; S. pyogenes
  Insert size (bp): 5906
  Mutation: D10A and H840A in S.pyogenes Cas9
  GenBank ID: AKA60242.1 NP_072046.2
  Entrez Gene: DNMT3A (a.k.a. DNMT3A2, HESJAS, M.HsaIIIA, TBRS)
  Promoter: CBh
  Tag / fusion protein: 3xFLAG (N terminal on insert); SV40 NLS (N terminal on insert); T2A-PuroR (C terminal on insert)
  Cloning method: Restriction Enzyme; 5′ cloning site BamHI (not destroyed); 3′ cloning site FseI (not destroyed)
  Sequencing primers: 5′ GS-linker For 5' GAAGAGGTACACCAGCACCAAAG 3'; 3′ BGH Rev
Resource information
  A portion of this plasmid was derived from a plasmid made by: The plasmid is derived from Addgene plasmids #35521 and #48141.
Terms and licenses: Academic/Nonprofit Terms; Industry Terms: Not Available to Industry
Depositor comments: The catalytic domain of human DNMT3A (amino acids P602-V912) was derived from the plasmid pcDNA3/Myc-DNMT3A (Addgene, plasmid #35521) (Chen et al., 2005, J Cell Biochem 95: 902-917). Undesired BbsI restriction site was removed by site-directed mutagenesis, without affecting the amino acid sequence. Plasmid pSpCas9n(BB)-2A-Puro (PX462) (Addgene, plasmid #48141) (Ran et al., 2013, Nat Protoc 8: 2281-2308) was used as a backbone. Additional H840A mutation was introduced into Cas9n D10A nickase.
How to cite: pdCas9-DNMT3A-PuroR was a gift from Vlatka Zoldos (Addgene plasmid # 71667 ; http://n2t.net/addgene:71667 ; RRID:Addgene_71667)
