[The description below was written by a language model from this plasmid's Addgene catalogue record and pLannotate feature annotations shown in this document.]
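Description:
pdCas9-DNMT3A-PuroR is a mammalian expression and CRISPR plasmid of about 10.2 kb built on the PX462 (pSpCas9n(BB)-2A-Puro) backbone. It is designed for targeted DNA methylation in mammalian cells and also serves as the cloning vector for the guide RNA. It is propagated in E. coli through a high-copy ColE1/pUC-type origin and selected with ampicillin (AmpR under its own bla promoter). An f1/M13 phage origin and a single AAV2 ITR are also annotated as backbone remnants; with only one ITR found, nothing in the record indicates use for AAV packaging.

Two expression units sit in tandem. A human U6 RNA polymerase III promoter precedes the S. pyogenes gRNA scaffold, so a chosen guide sequence can be inserted and transcribed. The depositor notes that a BbsI site in the DNMT3A fragment was silently removed. Downstream, the CBh promoter (CMV enhancer, chicken β-actin promoter and hybrid intron) drives a human codon-optimized fusion protein. This begins with an N-terminal 3xFLAG tag and SV40 NLS, followed by Cas9 carrying D10A and H840A. H840A was added to the parental D10A nickase, giving catalytically dead dCas9. A nucleoplasmin NLS comes next, then the catalytic domain of human DNMT3A (residues P602–V912). A T2A peptide links puromycin N-acetyltransferase to the same transcript, which ends at a bGH polyadenylation signal, so puromycin selects transfected cells expressing the fusion.

The guide RNA directs dCas9 to a chosen locus without cutting, positioning the methyltransferase domain to deposit CpG methylation nearby. The depositor and sequencing-verified records differ by one nucleotide in length and carry essentially identical annotations.
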