Features (pLannotate 1.2.2; 19 found; start..end, strand, type, name):
      1..241     +  promoter       U6 promoter: RNA polymerase III promoter for human U6 snRNA
    268..343     +  misc_RNA       gRNA scaffold: guide RNA scaffold for the Streptococcus pyogenes CRISPR/Cas9 system
    350..393     +  misc_RNA       gRNA scaffold (fragment): guide RNA scaffold for the Streptococcus pyogenes CRISPR/Cas9 system
    440..725     +  enhancer       CMV enhancer: human cytomegalovirus immediate early enhancer; contains an 18-bp deletion relative to the standard CMV enhancer
    727..1004    +  promoter       chicken β-actin promoter: No description available
   1005..1233    +  intron         hybrid intron: hybrid between chicken β-actin (CBA) and minute virus of mice (MMV) introns (Gray et al., 2011)
   1371..5471    +  CDS            Cas9: Cas9 (Csn1) endonuclease from the Streptococcus pyogenes Type II CRISPR/Cas system generates RNA-guided double strand breaks in DNA
   5472..5519    +  CDS            nucleoplasmin NLS: bipartite nuclear localization signal from nucleoplasmin
   5547..6479    +  CDS            DNMT3A catalytic domain: catalytic domain of DNA methyltransferase 3A
   6561..7160    +  CDS            PuroR (fragment): puromycin N-acetyltransferase; pac from Streptomyces; confers resistance to puromycin
   7199..7310    +  polyA_signal   bGH poly(A) signal: bovine growth hormone polyadenylation signal
   7415..7555    +  repeat_region  AAV2 ITR: inverted terminal repeat of adeno-associated virus serotype 2 inverted
   7560..7611    -  misc_feature   bom (fragment): basis of mobility region from pBR322
   7630..8010    +  rep_origin     M13 ori (sequence partly withheld): M13 bacteriophage origin of replication; arrow indicates direction of (+) strand synthesis
   8086..8135    -  misc_feature   bom (fragment): basis of mobility region from pBR322
   8237..8272    -  CDS            rop (fragment): Rop protein, which maintains plasmids at low copy number; rop
   8367..8471    +  promoter       AmpR promoter: bla
   8472..9332    +  CDS            AmpR: β-lactamase; bla; confers resistance to ampicillin, carbenicillin, and related antibiotics
   9503..10091   +  rep_origin     ori: high-copy-number ColE1/pMB1/pBR322/pUC origin of replication
>Addgene plasmid #71667 | pdCas9-DNMT3A-PuroR | depositor full sequence | sequence record 129541 | pdCas9-DNMT3A-PuroR
GAGGGCCTATTTCCCATGATTCCTTCATATTTGCATATACGATACAAGGCTGTTAGAGAGATAATTGGAA
TTAATTTGACTGTAAACACAAAGATATTAGTACAAAATACGTGACGTAGAAAGTAATAATTTCTTGGGTA
GTTTGCAGTTTTAAAATTATGTTTTAAAATGGACTATCATATGCTTACCGTAACTTGAAAGTATTTCGAT
TTCTTGGCTTTATATATCTTGTGGAAAGGACGAAACACCGGGTCTTCGAGAAGACCTGTTTTAGAGCTAG
AAATAGCAAGTTAAAATAAGGCTAGTCCGTTATCAACTTGAAAAAGTGGCACCGAGTCGGTGCTTTTTTG
TTTTAGAGCTAGAAATAGCAAGTTAAAATAAGGCTAGTCCGTTTTTAGCGCGTGCGCCAATTCTGCAGAC
AAATGGCTCTAGAGGTACCCGTTACATAACTTACGGTAAATGGCCCGCCTGGCTGACCGCCCAACGACCC
CCGCCCATTGACGTCAATAGTAACGCCAATAGGGACTTTCCATTGACGTCAATGGGTGGAGTATTTACGG
TAAACTGCCCACTTGGCAGTACATCAAGTGTATCATATGCCAAGTACGCCCCCTATTGACGTCAATGACG
GTAAATGGCCCGCCTGGCATTGTGCCCAGTACATGACCTTATGGGACTTTCCTACTTGGCAGTACATCTA
CGTATTAGTCATCGCTATTACCATGGTCGAGGTGAGCCCCACGTTCTGCTTCACTCTCCCCATCTCCCCC
CCCTCCCCACCCCCAATTTTGTATTTATTTATTTTTTAATTATTTTGTGCAGCGATGGGGGCGGGGGGGG
GGGGGGGGCGCGCGCCAGGCGGGGCGGGGCGGGGCGAGGGGCGGGGCGGGGCGAGGCGGAGAGGTGCGGC
GGCAGCCAATCAGAGCGGCGCGCTCCGAAAGTTTCCTTTTATGGCGAGGCGGCGGCGGCGGCGGCCCTAT
AAAAAGCGAAGCGCGCGGCGGGCGGGAGTCGCTGCGACGCTGCCTTCGCCCCGTGCCCCGCTCCGCCGCC
GCCTCGCGCCGCCCGCCCCGGCTCTGACTGACCGCGTTACTCCCACAGGTGAGCGGGCGGGACGGCCCTT
CTCCTCCGGGCTGTAATTAGCTGAGCAAGAGGTAAGGGTTTAAGGGATGGTTGGTTGGTGGGGTATTAAT
GTTTAATTACCTGGAGCACCTGCCTGAAATCACTTTTTTTCAGGTTGGACCGGTGCCACCATGGACTATA
AGGACCACGACGGAGACTACAAGGATCATGATATTGATTACAAAGACGATGACGATAAGATGGCCCCAAA
GAAGAAGCGGAAGGTCGGTATCCACGGAGTCCCAGCAGCCGACAAGAAGTACAGCATCGGCCTGGCCATC
GGCACCAACTCTGTGGGCTGGGCCGTGATCACCGACGAGTACAAGGTGCCCAGCAAGAAATTCAAGGTGC
TGGGCAACACCGACCGGCACAGCATCAAGAAGAACCTGATCGGAGCCCTGCTGTTCGACAGCGGCGAAAC
AGCCGAGGCCACCCGGCTGAAGAGAACCGCCAGAAGAAGATACACCAGACGGAAGAACCGGATCTGCTAT
CTGCAAGAGATCTTCAGCAACGAGATGGCCAAGGTGGACGACAGCTTCTTCCACAGACTGGAAGAGTCCT
TCCTGGTGGAAGAGGATAAGAAGCACGAGCGGCACCCCATCTTCGGCAACATCGTGGACGAGGTGGCCTA
CCACGAGAAGTACCCCACCATCTACCACCTGAGAAAGAAACTGGTGGACAGCACCGACAAGGCCGACCTG
CGGCTGATCTATCTGGCCCTGGCCCACATGATCAAGTTCCGGGGCCACTTCCTGATCGAGGGCGACCTGA
ACCCCGACAACAGCGACGTGGACAAGCTGTTCATCCAGCTGGTGCAGACCTACAACCAGCTGTTCGAGGA
AAACCCCATCAACGCCAGCGGCGTGGACGCCAAGGCCATCCTGTCTGCCAGACTGAGCAAGAGCAGACGG
CTGGAAAATCTGATCGCCCAGCTGCCCGGCGAGAAGAAGAATGGCCTGTTCGGCAACCTGATTGCCCTGA
GCCTGGGCCTGACCCCCAACTTCAAGAGCAACTTCGACCTGGCCGAGGATGCCAAACTGCAGCTGAGCAA
GGACACCTACGACGACGACCTGGACAACCTGCTGGCCCAGATCGGCGACCAGTACGCCGACCTGTTTCTG
GCCGCCAAGAACCTGTCCGACGCCATCCTGCTGAGCGACATCCTGAGAGTGAACACCGAGATCACCAAGG
CCCCCCTGAGCGCCTCTATGATCAAGAGATACGACGAGCACCACCAGGACCTGACCCTGCTGAAAGCTCT
CGTGCGGCAGCAGCTGCCTGAGAAGTACAAAGAGATTTTCTTCGACCAGAGCAAGAACGGCTACGCCGGC
TACATTGACGGCGGAGCCAGCCAGGAAGAGTTCTACAAGTTCATCAAGCCCATCCTGGAAAAGATGGACG
GCACCGAGGAACTGCTCGTGAAGCTGAACAGAGAGGACCTGCTGCGGAAGCAGCGGACCTTCGACAACGG
CAGCATCCCCCACCAGATCCACCTGGGAGAGCTGCACGCCATTCTGCGGCGGCAGGAAGATTTTTACCCA
TTCCTGAAGGACAACCGGGAAAAGATCGAGAAGATCCTGACCTTCCGCATCCCCTACTACGTGGGCCCTC
TGGCCAGGGGAAACAGCAGATTCGCCTGGATGACCAGAAAGAGCGAGGAAACCATCACCCCCTGGAACTT
CGAGGAAGTGGTGGACAAGGGCGCTTCCGCCCAGAGCTTCATCGAGCGGATGACCAACTTCGATAAGAAC
CTGCCCAACGAGAAGGTGCTGCCCAAGCACAGCCTGCTGTACGAGTACTTCACCGTGTATAACGAGCTGA
CCAAAGTGAAATACGTGACCGAGGGAATGAGAAAGCCCGCCTTCCTGAGCGGCGAGCAGAAAAAGGCCAT
CGTGGACCTGCTGTTCAAGACCAACCGGAAAGTGACCGTGAAGCAGCTGAAAGAGGACTACTTCAAGAAA
ATCGAGTGCTTCGACTCCGTGGAAATCTCCGGCGTGGAAGATCGGTTCAACGCCTCCCTGGGCACATACC
ACGATCTGCTGAAAATTATCAAGGACAAGGACTTCCTGGACAATGAGGAAAACGAGGACATTCTGGAAGA
TATCGTGCTGACCCTGACACTGTTTGAGGACAGAGAGATGATCGAGGAACGGCTGAAAACCTATGCCCAC
CTGTTCGACGACAAAGTGATGAAGCAGCTGAAGCGGCGGAGATACACCGGCTGGGGCAGGCTGAGCCGGA
AGCTGATCAACGGCATCCGGGACAAGCAGTCCGGCAAGACAATCCTGGATTTCCTGAAGTCCGACGGCTT
CGCCAACAGAAACTTCATGCAGCTGATCCACGACGACAGCCTGACCTTTAAAGAGGACATCCAGAAAGCC
CAGGTGTCCGGCCAGGGCGATAGCCTGCACGAGCACATTGCCAATCTGGCCGGCAGCCCCGCCATTAAGA
AGGGCATCCTGCAGACAGTGAAGGTGGTGGACGAGCTCGTGAAAGTGATGGGCCGGCACAAGCCCGAGAA
CATCGTGATCGAAATGGCCAGAGAGAACCAGACCACCCAGAAGGGACAGAAGAACAGCCGCGAGAGAATG
AAGCGGATCGAAGAGGGCATCAAAGAGCTGGGCAGCCAGATCCTGAAAGAACACCCCGTGGAAAACACCC
AGCTGCAGAACGAGAAGCTGTACCTGTACTACCTGCAGAATGGGCGGGATATGTACGTGGACCAGGAACT
GGACATCAACCGGCTGTCCGACTACGATGTGGACGCTATCGTGCCTCAGAGCTTTCTGAAGGACGACTCC
ATCGACAACAAGGTGCTGACCAGAAGCGACAAGAACCGGGGCAAGAGCGACAACGTGCCCTCCGAAGAGG
TCGTGAAGAAGATGAAGAACTACTGGCGGCAGCTGCTGAACGCCAAGCTGATTACCCAGAGAAAGTTCGA
CAATCTGACCAAGGCCGAGAGAGGCGGCCTGAGCGAACTGGATAAGGCCGGCTTCATCAAGAGACAGCTG
GTGGAAACCCGGCAGATCACAAAGCACGTGGCACAGATCCTGGACTCCCGGATGAACACTAAGTACGACG
AGAATGACAAGCTGATCCGGGAAGTGAAAGTGATCACCCTGAAGTCCAAGCTGGTGTCCGATTTCCGGAA
GGATTTCCAGTTTTACAAAGTGCGCGAGATCAACAACTACCACCACGCCCACGACGCCTACCTGAACGCC
GTCGTGGGAACCGCCCTGATCAAAAAGTACCCTAAGCTGGAAAGCGAGTTCGTGTACGGCGACTACAAGG
TGTACGACGTGCGGAAGATGATCGCCAAGAGCGAGCAGGAAATCGGCAAGGCTACCGCCAAGTACTTCTT
CTACAGCAACATCATGAACTTTTTCAAGACCGAGATTACCCTGGCCAACGGCGAGATCCGGAAGCGGCCT
CTGATCGAGACAAACGGCGAAACCGGGGAGATCGTGTGGGATAAGGGCCGGGATTTTGCCACCGTGCGGA
AAGTGCTGAGCATGCCCCAAGTGAATATCGTGAAAAAGACCGAGGTGCAGACAGGCGGCTTCAGCAAAGA
GTCTATCCTGCCCAAGAGGAACAGCGATAAGCTGATCGCCAGAAAGAAGGACTGGGACCCTAAGAAGTAC
GGCGGCTTCGACAGCCCCACCGTGGCCTATTCTGTGCTGGTGGTGGCCAAAGTGGAAAAGGGCAAGTCCA
AGAAACTGAAGAGTGTGAAAGAGCTGCTGGGGATCACCATCATGGAAAGAAGCAGCTTCGAGAAGAATCC
CATCGACTTTCTGGAAGCCAAGGGCTACAAAGAAGTGAAAAAGGACCTGATCATCAAGCTGCCTAAGTAC
TCCCTGTTCGAGCTGGAAAACGGCCGGAAGAGAATGCTGGCCTCTGCCGGCGAACTGCAGAAGGGAAACG
AACTGGCCCTGCCCTCCAAATATGTGAACTTCCTGTACCTGGCCAGCCACTATGAGAAGCTGAAGGGCTC
CCCCGAGGATAATGAGCAGAAACAGCTGTTTGTGGAACAGCACAAGCACTACCTGGACGAGATCATCGAG
CAGATCAGCGAGTTCTCCAAGAGAGTGATCCTGGCCGACGCTAATCTGGACAAAGTGCTGTCCGCCTACA
ACAAGCACCGGGATAAGCCCATCAGAGAGCAGGCCGAGAATATCATCCACCTGTTTACCCTGACCAATCT
GGGAGCCCCTGCCGCCTTCAAGTACTTTGACACCACCATCGACCGGAAGAGGTACACCAGCACCAAAGAG
GTGCTGGACGCCACCCTGATCCACCAGAGCATCACCGGCCTGTACGAGACACGGATCGACCTGTCTCAGC
TGGGAGGCGACAAAAGGCCGGCGGCCACGAAAAAGGCCGGACAGGCCAAAAAGAAAAAGCTCGAGGGCGG
AGGCGGGAGCGGATCCCCCTCCCGGCTCCAGATGTTCTTCGCTAATAACCACGACCAGGAATTTGACCCT
CCAAAGGTTTACCCACCTGTCCCAGCTGAGAAGAGGAAGCCCATCCGGGTGCTGTCTCTCTTTGATGGAA
TCGCTACAGGGCTCCTGGTGCTGAAGGACTTGGGCATTCAGGTGGACCGCTACATTGCCTCGGAGGTGTG
TGAGGACTCCATCACGGTGGGCATGGTGCGGCACCAGGGGAAGATCATGTACGTCGGGGACGTCCGCAGC
GTCACACAGAAGCATATCCAGGAGTGGGGCCCATTCGATCTGGTGATTGGGGGCAGTCCCTGCAATGACC
TCTCCATCGTCAACCCTGCTCGCAAGGGCCTCTACGAGGGCACTGGCCGGCTCTTCTTTGAGTTCTACCG
CCTCCTGCATGATGCGCGGCCCAAGGAGGGAGATGATCGCCCCTTCTTCTGGCTCTTTGAGAATGTGGTG
GCCATGGGCGTTAGTGACAAGAGGGACATCTCGCGATTTCTCGAGTCCAACCCTGTGATGATTGATGCCA
AAGAAGTGTCAGCTGCACACAGGGCCCGCTACTTCTGGGGTAACCTTCCCGGTATGAACAGGCCGTTGGC
ATCCACTGTGAATGATAAGCTGGAGCTGCAGGAGTGTCTGGAGCATGGCAGGATAGCCAAGTTCAGCAAA
GTGAGGACCATTACTACGAGGTCAAACTCCATAAAGCAGGGCAAAGACCAGCATTTTCCTGTGTTCATGA
ATGAGAAAGAGGACATCTTATGGTGCACTGAAATGGAAAGGGTATTTGGTTTCCCAGTCCACTATACTGA
CGTCTCCAACATGAGCCGCTTGGCGAGGCAGAGACTGCTGGGCCGGTCATGGAGCGTGCCAGTCATCCGC
CACCTCTTCGCTCCGCTGAAGGAGTATTTTGCGTGTGTGTCCGGCCGGCCCGAATTCGGCAGTGGAGAGG
GCAGAGGAAGTCTGCTAACATGCGGTGACGTCGAGGAGAATCCTGGCCCAATGACCGAGTACAAGCCCAC
GGTGCGCCTCGCCACCCGCGACGACGTCCCCAGGGCCGTACGCACCCTCGCCGCCGCGTTCGCCGACTAC
CCCGCCACGCGCCACACCGTCGATCCGGACCGCCACATCGAGCGGGTCACCGAGCTGCAAGAACTCTTCC
TCACGCGCGTCGGGCTCGACATCGGCAAGGTGTGGGTCGCGGACGACGGCGCCGCGGTGGCGGTCTGGAC
CACGCCGGAGAGCGTCGAAGCGGGGGCGGTGTTCGCCGAGATCGGCCCGCGCATGGCCGAGTTGAGCGGT
TCCCGGCTGGCCGCGCAGCAACAGATGGAAGGCCTCCTGGCGCCGCACCGGCCCAAGGAGCCCGCGTGGT
TCCTGGCCACCGTCGGCGTCTCGCCCGACCACCAGGGCAAGGGTCTGGGCAGCGCCGTCGTGCTCCCCGG
AGTGGAGGCGGCCGAGCGCGCCGGGGTGCCCGCCTTCCTGGAGACCTCCGCGCCCCACAACCTCCCCTTC
TACGAGCGGCTCGGCTTCACCGTCACCGCCGACGTCGAGGTGCCCGAAGGACCGCGCACCTGGTGCATGA
CCCGCAAGCCCGGTGCCTGAGAATTCAATTCTAACTAGAGCTCGCTGATCAGCCTCGACTGTGCCTTCTA
GTTGCCAGCCATCTGTTGTTTGCCCCTCCCCCGTGCCTTCCTTGACCCTGGAAGGTGCCACTCCCACTGT
CCTTTCCTAATAAAATGAGGAAATTGCATCGCATTGTCTGAGTAGGTGTCATTCTATTCTGGGGGGTGGG
GTGGGGCAGGACAGCAAGGGGGAGGATTGGGAAGAGAATAGCAGGCATGCTGGGGAGCGGCCGCAGGAAC
CCCTAGTGATGGAGTTGGCCACTCCCTCTCTGCGCGCTCGCTCGCTCACTGAGGCCGGGCGACCAAAGGT
CGCCCGACGCCCGGGCTTTGCCCGGGCGGCCTCAGTGAGCGAGCGAGCGCGCAGCTGCCTGCAGGGGCGC
CTGATGCGGTATTTTCTCCTTACGCATCTGTGCGGTATTTCACACCGCATA
[142 nt withheld, positions 7612-7753]
C
[141 nt withheld, positions 7755-7895]
CCTTTGACGTTGGAGTCCACGTTCTTT
[37 nt withheld, positions 7923-7959]
ACCCTATCTCGGGCTATTCTTTTGATTTATAAGGGATTTTGCCGATTTCGGCCTATTGGTTAAAAAATGA
GCTGATTTAACAAAAATTTAACGCGAATTTTAACAAAATATTAACGTTTACAATTTTATGGTGCACTCTC
AGTACAATCTGCTCTGATGCCGCATAGTTAAGCCAGCCCCGACACCCGCCAACACCCGCTGACGCGCCCT
GACGGGCTTGTCTGCTCCCGGCATCCGCTTACAGACAAGCTGTGACCGTCTCCGGGAGCTGCATGTGTCA
GAGGTTTTCACCGTCATCACCGAAACGCGCGAGACGAAAGGGCCTCGTGATACGCCTATTTTTATAGGTT
AATGTCATGATAATAATGGTTTCTTAGACGTCAGGTGGCACTTTTCGGGGAAATGTGCGCGGAACCCCTA
TTTGTTTATTTTTCTAAATACATTCAAATATGTATCCGCTCATGAGACAATAACCCTGATAAATGCTTCA
ATAATATTGAAAAAGGAAGAGTATGAGTATTCAACATTTCCGTGTCGCCCTTATTCCCTTTTTTGCGGCA
TTTTGCCTTCCTGTTTTTGCTCACCCAGAAACGCTGGTGAAAGTAAAAGATGCTGAAGATCAGTTGGGTG
CACGAGTGGGTTACATCGAACTGGATCTCAACAGCGGTAAGATCCTTGAGAGTTTTCGCCCCGAAGAACG
TTTTCCAATGATGAGCACTTTTAAAGTTCTGCTATGTGGCGCGGTATTATCCCGTATTGACGCCGGGCAA
GAGCAACTCGGTCGCCGCATACACTATTCTCAGAATGACTTGGTTGAGTACTCACCAGTCACAGAAAAGC
ATCTTACGGATGGCATGACAGTAAGAGAATTATGCAGTGCTGCCATAACCATGAGTGATAACACTGCGGC
CAACTTACTTCTGACAACGATCGGAGGACCGAAGGAGCTAACCGCTTTTTTGCACAACATGGGGGATCAT
GTAACTCGCCTTGATCGTTGGGAACCGGAGCTGAATGAAGCCATACCAAACGACGAGCGTGACACCACGA
TGCCTGTAGCAATGGCAACAACGTTGCGCAAACTATTAACTGGCGAACTACTTACTCTAGCTTCCCGGCA
ACAATTAATAGACTGGATGGAGGCGGATAAAGTTGCAGGACCACTTCTGCGCTCGGCCCTTCCGGCTGGC
TGGTTTATTGCTGATAAATCTGGAGCCGGTGAGCGTGGAAGCCGCGGTATCATTGCAGCACTGGGGCCAG
ATGGTAAGCCCTCCCGTATCGTAGTTATCTACACGACGGGGAGTCAGGCAACTATGGATGAACGAAATAG
ACAGATCGCTGAGATAGGTGCCTCACTGATTAAGCATTGGTAACTGTCAGACCAAGTTTACTCATATATA
CTTTAGATTGATTTAAAACTTCATTTTTAATTTAAAAGGATCTAGGTGAAGATCCTTTTTGATAATCTCA
TGACCAAAATCCCTTAACGTGAGTTTTCGTTCCACTGAGCGTCAGACCCCGTAGAAAAGATCAAAGGATC
TTCTTGAGATCCTTTTTTTCTGCGCGTAATCTGCTGCTTGCAAACAAAAAAACCACCGCTACCAGCGGTG
GTTTGTTTGCCGGATCAAGAGCTACCAACTCTTTTTCCGAAGGTAACTGGCTTCAGCAGAGCGCAGATAC
CAAATACTGTCCTTCTAGTGTAGCCGTAGTTAGGCCACCACTTCAAGAACTCTGTAGCACCGCCTACATA
CCTCGCTCTGCTAATCCTGTTACCAGTGGCTGCTGCCAGTGGCGATAAGTCGTGTCTTACCGGGTTGGAC
TCAAGACGATAGTTACCGGATAAGGCGCAGCGGTCGGGCTGAACGGGGGGTTCGTGCACACAGCCCAGCT
TGGAGCGAACGACCTACACCGAACTGAGATACCTACAGCGTGAGCTATGAGAAAGCGCCACGCTTCCCGA
AGGGAGAAAGGCGGACAGGTATCCGGTAAGCGGCAGGGTCGGAACAGGAGAGCGCACGAGGGAGCTTCCA
GGGGGAAACGCCTGGTATCTTTATAGTCCTGTCGGGTTTCGCCACCTCTGACTTGAGCGTCGATTTTTGT
GATGCTCGTCAGGGGGGCGGAGCCTATGGAAAAACGCCAGCAACGCGGCCTTTTTACGGTTCCTGGCCTT
TTGCTGGCCTTTTGCTCACATGT
