Features (pLannotate 1.2.2; 19 found; start..end, strand, type, name):
      1..241     +  promoter       U6 promoter: RNA polymerase III promoter for human U6 snRNA
    268..343     +  misc_RNA       gRNA scaffold: guide RNA scaffold for the Streptococcus pyogenes CRISPR/Cas9 system
    350..393     +  misc_RNA       gRNA scaffold (fragment): guide RNA scaffold for the Streptococcus pyogenes CRISPR/Cas9 system
    440..725     +  enhancer       CMV enhancer: human cytomegalovirus immediate early enhancer; contains an 18-bp deletion relative to the standard CMV enhancer
    727..1004    +  promoter       chicken β-actin promoter: No description available
   1005..1232    +  intron         hybrid intron: hybrid between chicken β-actin (CBA) and minute virus of mice (MMV) introns (Gray et al., 2011)
   1370..5470    +  CDS            Cas9: Cas9 (Csn1) endonuclease from the Streptococcus pyogenes Type II CRISPR/Cas system generates RNA-guided double strand breaks in DNA
   5471..5518    +  CDS            nucleoplasmin NLS: bipartite nuclear localization signal from nucleoplasmin
   5546..6478    +  CDS            DNMT3A catalytic domain: catalytic domain of DNA methyltransferase 3A
   6560..7159    +  CDS            PuroR (fragment): puromycin N-acetyltransferase; pac from Streptomyces; confers resistance to puromycin
   7198..7309    +  polyA_signal   bGH poly(A) signal: bovine growth hormone polyadenylation signal
   7414..7554    +  repeat_region  AAV2 ITR: inverted terminal repeat of adeno-associated virus serotype 2 inverted
   7559..7610    -  misc_feature   bom (fragment): basis of mobility region from pBR322
   7629..8084    +  rep_origin     f1 ori (sequence partly withheld): f1 bacteriophage origin of replication; arrow indicates direction of (+) strand synthesis
   8085..8134    -  misc_feature   bom (fragment): basis of mobility region from pBR322
   8236..8271    -  CDS            rop (fragment): Rop protein, which maintains plasmids at low copy number; rop
   8366..8470    +  promoter       AmpR promoter: bla
   8471..9331    +  CDS            AmpR: β-lactamase; bla; confers resistance to ampicillin, carbenicillin, and related antibiotics
   9502..10090   +  rep_origin     ori: high-copy-number ColE1/pMB1/pBR322/pUC origin of replication
>Addgene plasmid #71667 | pdCas9-DNMT3A-PuroR | addgene full sequence | sequence record 243369 | Addgene NGS Result
GAGGGCCTATTTCCCATGATTCCTTCATATTTGCATATACGATACAAGGCTGTTAGAGAGATAATTGGAA
TTAATTTGACTGTAAACACAAAGATATTAGTACAAAATACGTGACGTAGAAAGTAATAATTTCTTGGGTA
GTTTGCAGTTTTAAAATTATGTTTTAAAATGGACTATCATATGCTTACCGTAACTTGAAAGTATTTCGAT
TTCTTGGCTTTATATATCTTGTGGAAAGGACGAAACACCGGGTCTTCGAGAAGACCTGTTTTAGAGCTAG
AAATAGCAAGTTAAAATAAGGCTAGTCCGTTATCAACTTGAAAAAGTGGCACCGAGTCGGTGCTTTTTTG
TTTTAGAGCTAGAAATAGCAAGTTAAAATAAGGCTAGTCCGTTTTTAGCGCGTGCGCCAATTCTGCAGAC
AAATGGCTCTAGAGGTACCCGTTACATAACTTACGGTAAATGGCCCGCCTGGCTGACCGCCCAACGACCC
CCGCCCATTGACGTCAATAGTAACGCCAATAGGGACTTTCCATTGACGTCAATGGGTGGAGTATTTACGG
TAAACTGCCCACTTGGCAGTACATCAAGTGTATCATATGCCAAGTACGCCCCCTATTGACGTCAATGACG
GTAAATGGCCCGCCTGGCATTGTGCCCAGTACATGACCTTATGGGACTTTCCTACTTGGCAGTACATCTA
CGTATTAGTCATCGCTATTACCATGGTCGAGGTGAGCCCCACGTTCTGCTTCACTCTCCCCATCTCCCCC
CCCTCCCCACCCCCAATTTTGTATTTATTTATTTTTTAATTATTTTGTGCAGCGATGGGGGCGGGGGGGG
GGGGGGGGCGCGCGCCGGGGGGGGGGGGGGGGGGGGGGGGGGGGGGGGGGGGGGGGCGGAGAGGTGCGGC
GGCAGCCAATCAGAGCGGCGCGCTCCGAAAGTTTCCTTTTATGGCGAGGCGGCGGCGGCGGCGGCCCTAT
AAAAAGCGAAGCGCGCGGCGGGCGGGAGTCGCTGCGCGCTGCCTTCGCCCCGTGCCCCGCTCCGCCGCCG
CCTCGCGCCGCCCGCCCCGGCTCTGACTGACCGCGTTACTCCCACAGGTGAGCGGGCGGGACGGCCCTTC
TCCTCCGGGCTGTAATTAGCTGAGCAAGAGGTAAGGGTTTAAGGGATGGTTGGTTGGTGGGGTATTAATG
TTTAATTACCTGGAGCACCTGCCTGAAATCACTTTTTTTCAGGTTGGACCGGTGCCACCATGGACTATAA
GGACCACGACGGAGACTACAAGGATCATGATATTGATTACAAAGACGATGACGATAAGATGGCCCCAAAG
AAGAAGCGGAAGGTCGGTATCCACGGAGTCCCAGCAGCCGACAAGAAGTACAGCATCGGCCTGGCCATCG
GCACCAACTCTGTGGGCTGGGCCGTGATCACCGACGAGTACAAGGTGCCCAGCAAGAAATTCAAGGTGCT
GGGCAACACCGACCGGCACAGCATCAAGAAGAACCTGATCGGAGCCCTGCTGTTCGACAGCGGCGAAACA
GCCGAGGCCACCCGGCTGAAGAGAACCGCCAGAAGAAGATACACCAGACGGAAGAACCGGATCTGCTATC
TGCAAGAGATCTTCAGCAACGAGATGGCCAAGGTGGACGACAGCTTCTTCCACAGACTGGAAGAGTCCTT
CCTGGTGGAAGAGGATAAGAAGCACGAGCGGCACCCCATCTTCGGCAACATCGTGGACGAGGTGGCCTAC
CACGAGAAGTACCCCACCATCTACCACCTGAGAAAGAAACTGGTGGACAGCACCGACAAGGCCGACCTGC
GGCTGATCTATCTGGCCCTGGCCCACATGATCAAGTTCCGGGGCCACTTCCTGATCGAGGGCGACCTGAA
CCCCGACAACAGCGACGTGGACAAGCTGTTCATCCAGCTGGTGCAGACCTACAACCAGCTGTTCGAGGAA
AACCCCATCAACGCCAGCGGCGTGGACGCCAAGGCCATCCTGTCTGCCAGACTGAGCAAGAGCAGACGGC
TGGAAAATCTGATCGCCCAGCTGCCCGGCGAGAAGAAGAATGGCCTGTTCGGCAACCTGATTGCCCTGAG
CCTGGGCCTGACCCCCAACTTCAAGAGCAACTTCGACCTGGCCGAGGATGCCAAACTGCAGCTGAGCAAG
GACACCTACGACGACGACCTGGACAACCTGCTGGCCCAGATCGGCGACCAGTACGCCGACCTGTTTCTGG
CCGCCAAGAACCTGTCCGACGCCATCCTGCTGAGCGACATCCTGAGAGTGAACACCGAGATCACCAAGGC
CCCCCTGAGCGCCTCTATGATCAAGAGATACGACGAGCACCACCAGGACCTGACCCTGCTGAAAGCTCTC
GTGCGGCAGCAGCTGCCTGAGAAGTACAAAGAGATTTTCTTCGACCAGAGCAAGAACGGCTACGCCGGCT
ACATTGACGGCGGAGCCAGCCAGGAAGAGTTCTACAAGTTCATCAAGCCCATCCTGGAAAAGATGGACGG
CACCGAGGAACTGCTCGTGAAGCTGAACAGAGAGGACCTGCTGCGGAAGCAGCGGACCTTCGACAACGGC
AGCATCCCCCACCAGATCCACCTGGGAGAGCTGCACGCCATTCTGCGGCGGCAGGAAGATTTTTACCCAT
TCCTGAAGGACAACCGGGAAAAGATCGAGAAGATCCTGACCTTCCGCATCCCCTACTACGTGGGCCCTCT
GGCCAGGGGAAACAGCAGATTCGCCTGGATGACCAGAAAGAGCGAGGAAACCATCACCCCCTGGAACTTC
GAGGAAGTGGTGGACAAGGGCGCTTCCGCCCAGAGCTTCATCGAGCGGATGACCAACTTCGATAAGAACC
TGCCCAACGAGAAGGTGCTGCCCAAGCACAGCCTGCTGTACGAGTACTTCACCGTGTATAACGAGCTGAC
CAAAGTGAAATACGTGACCGAGGGAATGAGAAAGCCCGCCTTCCTGAGCGGCGAGCAGAAAAAGGCCATC
GTGGACCTGCTGTTCAAGACCAACCGGAAAGTGACCGTGAAGCAGCTGAAAGAGGACTACTTCAAGAAAA
TCGAGTGCTTCGACTCCGTGGAAATCTCCGGCGTGGAAGATCGGTTCAACGCCTCCCTGGGCACATACCA
CGATCTGCTGAAAATTATCAAGGACAAGGACTTCCTGGACAATGAGGAAAACGAGGACATTCTGGAAGAT
ATCGTGCTGACCCTGACACTGTTTGAGGACAGAGAGATGATCGAGGAACGGCTGAAAACCTATGCCCACC
TGTTCGACGACAAAGTGATGAAGCAGCTGAAGCGGCGGAGATACACCGGCTGGGGCAGGCTGAGCCGGAA
GCTGATCAACGGCATCCGGGACAAGCAGTCCGGCAAGACAATCCTGGATTTCCTGAAGTCCGACGGCTTC
GCCAACAGAAACTTCATGCAGCTGATCCACGACGACAGCCTGACCTTTAAAGAGGACATCCAGAAAGCCC
AGGTGTCCGGCCAGGGCGATAGCCTGCACGAGCACATTGCCAATCTGGCCGGCAGCCCCGCCATTAAGAA
GGGCATCCTGCAGACAGTGAAGGTGGTGGACGAGCTCGTGAAAGTGATGGGCCGGCACAAGCCCGAGAAC
ATCGTGATCGAAATGGCCAGAGAGAACCAGACCACCCAGAAGGGACAGAAGAACAGCCGCGAGAGAATGA
AGCGGATCGAAGAGGGCATCAAAGAGCTGGGCAGCCAGATCCTGAAAGAACACCCCGTGGAAAACACCCA
GCTGCAGAACGAGAAGCTGTACCTGTACTACCTGCAGAATGGGCGGGATATGTACGTGGACCAGGAACTG
GACATCAACCGGCTGTCCGACTACGATGTGGACGCTATCGTGCCTCAGAGCTTTCTGAAGGACGACTCCA
TCGACAACAAGGTGCTGACCAGAAGCGACAAGAACCGGGGCAAGAGCGACAACGTGCCCTCCGAAGAGGT
CGTGAAGAAGATGAAGAACTACTGGCGGCAGCTGCTGAACGCCAAGCTGATTACCCAGAGAAAGTTCGAC
AATCTGACCAAGGCCGAGAGAGGCGGCCTGAGCGAACTGGATAAGGCCGGCTTCATCAAGAGACAGCTGG
TGGAAACCCGGCAGATCACAAAGCACGTGGCACAGATCCTGGACTCCCGGATGAACACTAAGTACGACGA
GAATGACAAGCTGATCCGGGAAGTGAAAGTGATCACCCTGAAGTCCAAGCTGGTGTCCGATTTCCGGAAG
GATTTCCAGTTTTACAAAGTGCGCGAGATCAACAACTACCACCACGCCCACGACGCCTACCTGAACGCCG
TCGTGGGAACCGCCCTGATCAAAAAGTACCCTAAGCTGGAAAGCGAGTTCGTGTACGGCGACTACAAGGT
GTACGACGTGCGGAAGATGATCGCCAAGAGCGAGCAGGAAATCGGCAAGGCTACCGCCAAGTACTTCTTC
TACAGCAACATCATGAACTTTTTCAAGACCGAGATTACCCTGGCCAACGGCGAGATCCGGAAGCGGCCTC
TGATCGAGACAAACGGCGAAACCGGGGAGATCGTGTGGGATAAGGGCCGGGATTTTGCCACCGTGCGGAA
AGTGCTGAGCATGCCCCAAGTGAATATCGTGAAAAAGACCGAGGTGCAGACAGGCGGCTTCAGCAAAGAG
TCTATCCTGCCCAAGAGGAACAGCGATAAGCTGATCGCCAGAAAGAAGGACTGGGACCCTAAGAAGTACG
GCGGCTTCGACAGCCCCACCGTGGCCTATTCTGTGCTGGTGGTGGCCAAAGTGGAAAAGGGCAAGTCCAA
GAAACTGAAGAGTGTGAAAGAGCTGCTGGGGATCACCATCATGGAAAGAAGCAGCTTCGAGAAGAATCCC
ATCGACTTTCTGGAAGCCAAGGGCTACAAAGAAGTGAAAAAGGACCTGATCATCAAGCTGCCTAAGTACT
CCCTGTTCGAGCTGGAAAACGGCCGGAAGAGAATGCTGGCCTCTGCCGGCGAACTGCAGAAGGGAAACGA
ACTGGCCCTGCCCTCCAAATATGTGAACTTCCTGTACCTGGCCAGCCACTATGAGAAGCTGAAGGGCTCC
CCCGAGGATAATGAGCAGAAACAGCTGTTTGTGGAACAGCACAAGCACTACCTGGACGAGATCATCGAGC
AGATCAGCGAGTTCTCCAAGAGAGTGATCCTGGCCGACGCTAATCTGGACAAAGTGCTGTCCGCCTACAA
CAAGCACCGGGATAAGCCCATCAGAGAGCAGGCCGAGAATATCATCCACCTGTTTACCCTGACCAATCTG
GGAGCCCCTGCCGCCTTCAAGTACTTTGACACCACCATCGACCGGAAGAGGTACACCAGCACCAAAGAGG
TGCTGGACGCCACCCTGATCCACCAGAGCATCACCGGCCTGTACGAGACACGGATCGACCTGTCTCAGCT
GGGAGGCGACAAAAGGCCGGCGGCCACGAAAAAGGCCGGACAGGCCAAAAAGAAAAAGCTCGAGGGCGGA
GGCGGGAGCGGATCCCCCTCCCGGCTCCAGATGTTCTTCGCTAATAACCACGACCAGGAATTTGACCCTC
CAAAGGTTTACCCACCTGTCCCAGCTGAGAAGAGGAAGCCCATCCGGGTGCTGTCTCTCTTTGATGGAAT
CGCTACAGGGCTCCTGGTGCTGAAGGACTTGGGCATTCAGGTGGACCGCTACATTGCCTCGGAGGTGTGT
GAGGACTCCATCACGGTGGGCATGGTGCGGCACCAGGGGAAGATCATGTACGTCGGGGACGTCCGCAGCG
TCACACAGAAGCATATCCAGGAGTGGGGCCCATTCGATCTGGTGATTGGGGGCAGTCCCTGCAATGACCT
CTCCATCGTCAACCCTGCTCGCAAGGGCCTCTACGAGGGCACTGGCCGGCTCTTCTTTGAGTTCTACCGC
CTCCTGCATGATGCGCGGCCCAAGGAGGGAGATGATCGCCCCTTCTTCTGGCTCTTTGAGAATGTGGTGG
CCATGGGCGTTAGTGACAAGAGGGACATCTCGCGATTTCTCGAGTCCAACCCTGTGATGATTGATGCCAA
AGAAGTGTCAGCTGCACACAGGGCCCGCTACTTCTGGGGTAACCTTCCCGGTATGAACAGGCCGTTGGCA
TCCACTGTGAATGATAAGCTGGAGCTGCAGGAGTGTCTGGAGCATGGCAGGATAGCCAAGTTCAGCAAAG
TGAGGACCATTACTACGAGGTCAAACTCCATAAAGCAGGGCAAAGACCAGCATTTTCCTGTGTTCATGAA
TGAGAAAGAGGACATCTTATGGTGCACTGAAATGGAAAGGGTATTTGGTTTCCCAGTCCACTATACTGAC
GTCTCCAACATGAGCCGCTTGGCGAGGCAGAGACTGCTGGGCCGGTCATGGAGCGTGCCAGTCATCCGCC
ACCTCTTCGCTCCGCTGAAGGAGTATTTTGCGTGTGTGTCCGGCCGGCCCGAATTCGGCAGTGGAGAGGG
CAGAGGAAGTCTGCTAACATGCGGTGACGTCGAGGAGAATCCTGGCCCAATGACCGAGTACAAGCCCACG
GTGCGCCTCGCCACCCGCGACGACGTCCCCAGGGCCGTACGCACCCTCGCCGCCGCGTTCGCCGACTACC
CCGCCACGCGCCACACCGTCGATCCGGACCGCCACATCGAGCGGGTCACCGAGCTGCAAGAACTCTTCCT
CACGCGCGTCGGGCTCGACATCGGCAAGGTGTGGGTCGCGGACGACGGCGCCGCGGTGGCGGTCTGGACC
ACGCCGGAGAGCGTCGAAGCGGGGGCGGTGTTCGCCGAGATCGGCCCGCGCATGGCCGAGTTGAGCGGTT
CCCGGCTGGCCGCGCAGCAACAGATGGAAGGCCTCCTGGCGCCGCACCGGCCCAAGGAGCCCGCGTGGTT
CCTGGCCACCGTCGGCGTCTCGCCCGACCACCAGGGCAAGGGTCTGGGCAGCGCCGTCGTGCTCCCCGGA
GTGGAGGCGGCCGAGCGCGCCGGGGTGCCCGCCTTCCTGGAGACCTCCGCGCCCCACAACCTCCCCTTCT
ACGAGCGGCTCGGCTTCACCGTCACCGCCGACGTCGAGGTGCCCGAAGGACCGCGCACCTGGTGCATGAC
CCGCAAGCCCGGTGCCTGAGAATTCAATTCTAACTAGAGCTCGCTGATCAGCCTCGACTGTGCCTTCTAG
TTGCCAGCCATCTGTTGTTTGCCCCTCCCCCGTGCCTTCCTTGACCCTGGAAGGTGCCACTCCCACTGTC
CTTTCCTAATAAAATGAGGAAATTGCATCGCATTGTCTGAGTAGGTGTCATTCTATTCTGGGGGGTGGGG
TGGGGCAGGACAGCAAGGGGGAGGATTGGGAAGAGAATAGCAGGCATGCTGGGGAGCGGCCGCAGGAACC
CCTAGTGATGGAGTTGGCCACTCCCTCTCTGCGCGCTCGCTCGCTCACTGAGGCCGGGCGACCAAAGGTC
GCCCGACGCCCGGGCTTTGCCCGGGCGGCCTCAGTGAGCGAGCGAGCGCGCAGCTGCCTGCAGGGGCGCC
TGATGCGGTATTTTCTCCTTACGCATCTGTGCGGTATTTCACACCGCATA
[95 nt withheld, positions 7611-7705]
T
[46 nt withheld, positions 7707-7752]
C
[141 nt withheld, positions 7754-7894]
CCTTTGACGTTGGAGTCCACGTTCTTT
[37 nt withheld, positions 7922-7958]
ACTCTATCTCGGGCTATTCTTTTGATTTATAAGGGATTTTGCCGATTTCGGTCTATTGGTTAAAAAATGA
GCTGATTTAACAAAAATTTAACGCGAATTTTAACAAAATATTAACGTTTACAATTTTATGGTGCACTCTC
AGTACAATCTGCTCTGATGCCGCATAGTTAAGCCAGCCCCGACACCCGCCAACACCCGCTGACGCGCCCT
GACGGGCTTGTCTGCTCCCGGCATCCGCTTACAGACAAGCTGTGACCGTCTCCGGGAGCTGCATGTGTCA
GAGGTTTTCACCGTCATCACCGAAACGCGCGAGACGAAAGGGCCTCGTGATACGCCTATTTTTATAGGTT
AATGTCATGATAATAATGGTTTCTTAGACGTCAGGTGGCACTTTTCGGGGAAATGTGCGCGGAACCCCTA
TTTGTTTATTTTTCTAAATACATTCAAATATGTATCCGCTCATGAGACAATAACCCTGATAAATGCTTCA
ATAATATTGAAAAAGGAAGAGTATGAGTATTCAACATTTCCGTGTCGCCCTTATTCCCTTTTTTGCGGCA
TTTTGCCTTCCTGTTTTTGCTCACCCAGAAACGCTGGTGAAAGTAAAAGATGCTGAAGATCAGTTGGGTG
CACGAGTGGGTTACATCGAACTGGATCTCAACAGCGGTAAGATCCTTGAGAGTTTTCGCCCCGAAGAACG
TTTTCCAATGATGAGCACTTTTAAAGTTCTGCTATGTGGCGCGGTATTATCCCGTATTGACGCCGGGCAA
GAGCAACTCGGTCGCCGCATACACTATTCTCAGAATGACTTGGTTGAGTACTCACCAGTCACAGAAAAGC
ATCTTACGGATGGCATGACAGTAAGAGAATTATGCAGTGCTGCCATAACCATGAGTGATAACACTGCGGC
CAACTTACTTCTGACAACGATCGGAGGACCGAAGGAGCTAACCGCTTTTTTGCACAACATGGGGGATCAT
GTAACTCGCCTTGATCGTTGGGAACCGGAGCTGAATGAAGCCATACCAAACGACGAGCGTGACACCACGA
TGCCTGTAGCAATGGCAACAACGTTGCGCAAACTATTAACTGGCGAACTACTTACTCTAGCTTCCCGGCA
ACAATTAATAGACTGGATGGAGGCGGATAAAGTTGCAGGACCACTTCTGCGCTCGGCCCTTCCGGCTGGC
TGGTTTATTGCTGATAAATCTGGAGCCGGTGAGCGTGGAAGCCGCGGTATCATTGCAGCACTGGGGCCAG
ATGGTAAGCCCTCCCGTATCGTAGTTATCTACACGACGGGGAGTCAGGCAACTATGGATGAACGAAATAG
ACAGATCGCTGAGATAGGTGCCTCACTGATTAAGCATTGGTAACTGTCAGACCAAGTTTACTCATATATA
CTTTAGATTGATTTAAAACTTCATTTTTAATTTAAAAGGATCTAGGTGAAGATCCTTTTTGATAATCTCA
TGACCAAAATCCCTTAACGTGAGTTTTCGTTCCACTGAGCGTCAGACCCCGTAGAAAAGATCAAAGGATC
TTCTTGAGATCCTTTTTTTCTGCGCGTAATCTGCTGCTTGCAAACAAAAAAACCACCGCTACCAGCGGTG
GTTTGTTTGCCGGATCAAGAGCTACCAACTCTTTTTCCGAAGGTAACTGGCTTCAGCAGAGCGCAGATAC
CAAATACTGTTCTTCTAGTGTAGCCGTAGTTAGGCCACCACTTCAAGAACTCTGTAGCACCGCCTACATA
CCTCGCTCTGCTAATCCTGTTACCAGTGGCTGCTGCCAGTGGCGATAAGTCGTGTCTTACCGGGTTGGAC
TCAAGACGATAGTTACCGGATAAGGCGCAGCGGTCGGGCTGAACGGGGGGTTCGTGCACACAGCCCAGCT
TGGAGCGAACGACCTACACCGAACTGAGATACCTACAGCGTGAGCTATGAGAAAGCGCCACGCTTCCCGA
AGGGAGAAAGGCGGACAGGTATCCGGTAAGCGGCAGGGTCGGAACAGGAGAGCGCACGAGGGAGCTTCCA
GGGGGAAACGCCTGGTATCTTTATAGTCCTGTCGGGTTTCGCCACCTCTGACTTGAGCGTCGATTTTTGT
GATGCTCGTCAGGGGGGCGGAGCCTATGGAAAAACGCCAGCAACGCGGCCTTTTTACGGTTCCTGGCCTT
TTGCTGGCCTTTTGCTCACATGT
