>Addgene plasmid #71667 | pdCas9-DNMT3A-PuroR | addgene partial sequence | sequence record 134081 | hU6-F 5'-GAGGGCCTATTTCCCATGATT-3'
AATTGGAATTAATTTGACTGTAAACACAAAGATATTAGTACAAAATACGTGACGTAGAAAGTAATAATTT
CTTGGGTAGTTTGCAGTTTTAAAATTATGTTTTAAAATGGACTATCATATGCTTACCGTAACTTGAAAGT
ATTTCGATTTCTTGGCTTTATATATCTTGTGGAAAGGACGAAACACCGGGTCTTCGAGAAGACCTGTTTT
AGAGCTAGAAATAGCAAGTTAAAATAAGGCTAGTCCGTTATCAACTTGAAAAAGTGGCACCGAGTCGGTG
CTTTTTTGTTTTAGAGCTAGAAATAGCAAGTTAAAATAAGGCTAGTCCGTTTTTAGCGCGTGCGCCAATT
CTGCAGACAAATGGCTCTAGAGGTACCCGTTACATAACTTACGGTAAATGGCCCGCCTGGCTGACCGCCC
AACGACCCCCGCCCATTGACGTCAATAGTAACGCCAATAGGGACTTTCCATTGACGTCAATGGGTGGAGT
ATTTACGGTAAACTGCCCACTTGGCAGTACATCAAGTGTATCATATGCCAAGTACGCCCCCTATTGACGT
CAATGACGGTAAATGGCCCGCCTGGCATTGTGCCCAGTACATGACCTTATGGGACTTTCCTACTTGGCAG
TACATCTACGTATTAGTCATCGCTATTACCATGGTCGAGGTGAGCCCCACGTTCTGCTTCACTCTCCCCA
TCTCCCCCCCC
