>Addgene plasmid #71667 | pdCas9-DNMT3A-PuroR | addgene partial sequence | sequence record 134084 | puro-variant-R 5'-gtgggcttgtactcggtcat-3'
TTAGCAGACTTCCTCTGCCCTCTCCACTGCCGAATTCGGGCCGGCCGGACACACACGCAAAATACTCCTT
CAGCGGAGCGAAGAGGTGGCGGATGACTGGCACGCTCCATGACCGGCCCAGCAGTCTCTGCCTCGCCAAG
CGGCTCATGTTGGAGACGTCAGTATAGTGGACTGGGAAACCAAATACCCTTTCCATTTCAGTGCACCATA
AGATGTCCTCTTTCTCATTCATGAACACAGGAAAATGCTGGTCTTTGCCCTGCTTTATGGAGTTTGACCT
CGTAGTAATGGTCCTCACTTTGCTGAACTTGGCTATCCTGCCATGCTCCAGACACTCCTGCAGCTCCAGC
TTATCATTCACAGTGGATGCCAACGGCCTGTTCATACCGGGAAGGTTACCCCAGAAGTAGCGGGCCCTGT
GTGCAGCTGACACTTCTTTGGCATCAATCATCACAGGGTTGGACTCGAGAAATCGCGAGATGTCCCTCTT
GTCACTAACGCCCATGGCCACCACATTCTCAAAGAGCCAGAAGAAGGGGCGATCATCTCCCTCCTTGGGC
CGCGCATCATGCAGGAGGCGGTAGAACTCAAAGAAGAGCCGGCCAGTGCCCTCGTAGAGGCCCTTGCGAG
CAGGGTTGACGATGGAGAGGTCATTGCAGGGACTGCCCCCAATCACCAGATCGAATGGGCCCCACTCCTG
GATATGCTTCTGTGTGACGCTGCGGACGTCCCCGACGTACATGATCTTCCCCTGGTGCCGCACCATGCCC
ACCGTGATGGAGTCCTCACACACCTCCGAGG
