>Addgene plasmid #71667 | pdCas9-DNMT3A-PuroR | addgene partial sequence | sequence record 134085 | dCas9-R2 5'-GGGTTTCCACCAGCTGTCTC-3'
TGCCGCCAGTAGTTCTTCATCTTCTTCACGACCTCTTCGGAGGGCACGTTGTCGCTCTTGCCCCGGTTCT
TGTCGCTTCTGGTCAGCACCTTGTTGTCGATGGAGTCGTCCTTCAGAAAGCTCTGAGGCACGATAGCGTC
CACATCGTAGTCGGACAGCCGGTTGATGTCCAGTTCCTGGTCCACGTACATATCCCGCCCATTCTGCAGG
TAGTACAGGTACAGCTTCTCGTTCTGCAGCTGGGTGTTTTCCACGGGGTGTTCTTTCAGGATCTGGCTGC
CCAGCTCTTTGATGCCCTCTTCGATCC
