>Addgene plasmid #71667 | pdCas9-DNMT3A-PuroR | addgene partial sequence | sequence record 135432 | hSpCas9-R1 5'-CGCTCGTGCTTCTTATCCTC-3'
GCTGTCGTCCACCTTGGCCATCTCGTTGCTGAAGATCTCTTGCAGATAGCAGATCCGGTTCTTCCGTCTG
GTGTATCTTCTTCTGGCGGTTCTCTTCAGCCGGGTGGCCTCGGCTGTTTCGCCGCTGTCGAACAGCAGGG
CTCCGATCAGGTTCTTCTTGATGCTGTGCCGGTCGGTGTTGCCCAGCACCTTGAATTTCTTGCTGGGCAC
CTTGTACTCGTCGGTGATCACGGCCCAGCCCACAGAGTTGGTGCCGATGGCCAGGCCGATGCTGTACTTC
TTGTCGGCTGCTGGGACTCCGTGGATACCGACCTTCCGCTTCTTCTTTGGGGCCATCTTATCGTCATCGT
CTTTGTAATCAATATCATGATCCTTGTAGTCTCCGTCGTGGTCCTTATAGTCCATGGTGGCACCGGTCCA
ACCTGAAAAAAAGTGATTTCAGGCAGGTGCTCCAGGTAATTAAACATTAATACCCCACCAACCAACCATC
CCTTAAACCCTTACCTCTTGCTCAGCTAATTACAGCCCGGAGGAGAAGGGCCGTCCCGCCCGCTCACCTG
TGGGAGTAACGCGGTCAGTCAGAGCCGGGGCGGGCGGCGCGAGG
